>Addgene plasmid #141604 | TFORF0402 | addgene full sequence | sequence record 409115 | Addgene NGS Result
TTAATGTAGTCTTATGCAATACTCTTGTAGTCTTGCAACATGGTAACGATGAGTTAGCAACATGCCTTAC
AAGGAGAGAAAAAGCACCGTGCATGCCGATTGGTGGAAGTAAGGTGGTACGATCGTGCCTTATTAGGAAG
GCAACAGACGGGTCTGACATGGATTGGACGAACCACTGAATTGCCGCATTGCAGAGATATTGTATTTAAG
TGCCTAGCTCGATACATAAACGGGTCTCTCTGGTTAGACCAGATCTGAGCCTGGGAGCTCTCTGGCTAAC
TAGGGAACCCACTGCTTAAGCCTCAATAAAGCTTGCCTTGAGTGCTTCAAGTAGTGTGTGCCCGTCTGTT
GTGTGACTCTGGTAACTAGAGATCCCTCAGACCCTTTTAGTCAGTGTGGAAAATCTCTAGCAGTGGCGCC
CGAACAGGGACTTGAAAGCGAAAGGGAAACCAGAGGAGCTCTCTCGACGCAGGACTCGGCTTGCTGAAGC
GCGCACGGCAAGAGGCGAGGGGCGGCGACTGGTGAGTACGCCAAAAATTTTGACTAGCGGAGGCTAGAAG
GAGAGAGATGGGTGCGAGAGCGTCAGTATTAAGCGGGGGAGAATTAGATCGCGATGGGAAAAAATTCGGT
TAAGGCCAGGGGGAAAGAAAAAATATAAATTAAAACATATAGTATGGGCAAGCAGGGAGCTAGAACGATT
CGCAGTTAATCCTGGCCTGTTAGAAACATCAGAAGGCTGTAGACAAATACTGGGACAGCTACAACCATCC
CTTCAGACAGGATCAGAAGAACTTAGATCATTATATAATACAGTAGCAACCCTCTATTGTGTGCATCAAA
GGATAGAGATAAAAGACACCAAGGAAGCTTTAGACAAGATAGAGGAAGAGCAAAACAAAAGTAAGACCAC
CGCACAGCAAGCGGCCGCTGATCTTCAGACCTGGAGGAGGAGATATGAGGGACAATTGGAGAAGTGAATT
ATATAAATATAAAGTAGTAAAAATTGAACCATTAGGAGTAGCACCCACCAAGGCAAAGAGAAGAGTGGTG
CAGAGAGAAAAAAGAGCAGTGGGAATAGGAGCTTTGTTCCTTGGGTTCTTGGGAGCAGCAGGAAGCACTA
TGGGCGCAGCGTCAATGACGCTGACGGTACAGGCCAGACAATTATTGTCTGGTATAGTGCAGCAGCAGAA
CAATTTGCTGAGGGCTATTGAGGCGCAACAGCATCTGTTGCAACTCACAGTCTGGGGCATCAAGCAGCTC
CAGGCAAGAATCCTGGCTGTGGAAAGATACCTAAAGGATCAACAGCTCCTGGGGATTTGGGGTTGCTCTG
GAAAACTCATTTGCACCACTGCTGTGCCTTGGAATGCTAGTTGGAGTAATAAATCTCTGGAACAGATTTG
GAATCACACGACCTGGATGGAGTGGGACAGAGAAATTAACAATTACACAAGCTTAATACACTCCTTAATT
GAAGAATCGCAAAACCAGCAAGAAAAGAATGAACAAGAATTATTGGAATTAGATAAATGGGCAAGTTTGT
GGAATTGGTTTAACATAACAAATTGGCTGTGGTATATAAAATTATTCATAATGATAGTAGGAGGCTTGGT
AGGTTTAAGAATAGTTTTTGCTGTACTTTCTATAGTGAATAGAGTTAGGCAGGGATATTCACCATTATCG
TTTCAGACCCACCTCCCAACCCCGAGGGGACCCATGCATTGCATCTCAATTAGTCAGCAACCAGGTGTGG
AAAGTCCCCAGGCTCCCCAGCAGGCAGAAGTATGCAAAGCATGCGTCTCAATTAGTCAGCAACCATAGTC
CCGCCCCTAACTCCGCCCATCCCGCCCCTAACTCCGCCCAGTTCCGCCCATTCTCCGCCCCATGGCTGAC
TAATTTTTTTTATTTATGCAGAGGCCGAGGCCGCCTCGGCCTCTGAGCTATTCCAGAAGTAGTGAGGAGG
CTTTTTTGGAGGCCTAGGCTTTTGCAAAAAGCTTTCTAGAGGTACCACCGGAGCTTACCATGACCGAGTA
CAAGCCCACGGTGCGCCTCGCCACCCGCGACGACGTCCCCAGGGCCGTACGCACCCTCGCCGCCGCGTTC
GCCGACTACCCCGCCACGCGCCACACCGTCGATCCGGACCGCCACATCGAGCGGGTCACCGAGCTGCAAG
AACTCTTCCTCACGCGCGTCGGGCTCGACATCGGCAAGGTGTGGGTCGCGGACGACGGCGCCGCCGTGGC
GGTCTGGACCACGCCGGAGAGCGTCGAAGCGGGGGCGGTGTTCGCCGAGATCGGCCCGCGCATGGCCGAG
TTGAGCGGTTCCCGGCTGGCCGCGCAGCAACAGATGGAAGGCCTCCTGGCGCCGCACCGGCCCAAGGAGC
CCGCGTGGTTCCTGGCCACCGTCGGCGTCTCGCCCGACCACCAGGGCAAGGGTCTGGGCAGCGCCGTCGT
GCTCCCCGGAGTGGAGGCGGCCGAGCGCGCCGGGGTGCCCGCCTTCCTGGAGACCTCCGCGCCCCGCAAC
CTCCCCTTCTACGAGCGGCTCGGCTTCACCGTCACCGCCGACGTCGAGGTGCCCGAAGGACCGCGCACCT
GGTGCATGACCCGCAAGCCCGGTGCCAGTTAACGAATTCTAGATCTTGAGACAAATGGCAGTATTCATCC
ACAATTTTAAAAGAAAAGGGGGGATTGGGGGGTACAGTGCAGGGGAAAGAATAGTAGACATAATAGCAAC
AGACATACAAACTAAAGAATTACAAAAACAAATTACAAAAATTCAAAATTTTCGGGTTTATTACAGGGAC
AGCAGAGATCCACTTTGGCGCCGGCTCGAGGCCTGCAGGTGCAAAGATGGATAAAGTTTTAAACAGAGAG
GAATCTTTGCAGCTAATGGACCTTCTAGGTCTTGAAAGGAGTGGGAATTGGCTCCGGTGCCCGTCAGTGG
GCAGAGCGCACATCGCCCACAGTCCCCGAGAAGTTGGGGGGAGGGGTCGGCAATTGAACCGGTGCCTAGA
GAAGGTGGCGCGGGGTAAACTGGGAAAGTGATGTCGTGTACTGGCTCCGCCTTTTTCCCGAGGGTGGGGG
AGAACCGTATATAAGTGCAGTAGTCGCCGTGAACGTTCTTTTTCGCAACGGGTTTGCCGCCAGAACACAG
GTAAGTGCCGTGTGTGGTTCCCGCGGGCCTGGCCTCTTTACGGGTTATGGCCCTTGCGTGCCTTGAATTA
CTTCCACCTGGCTGCAGTACGTGATTCTTGATCCCGAGCTTCGGGTTGGAAGTGGGTGGGAGAGTTCGAG
GCCTTGCGCTTAAGGAGCCCCTTCGCCTCGTGCTTGAGTTGAGGCCTGGCCTGGGCGCTGGGGCCGCCGC
GTGCGAATCTGGTGGCACCTTCGCGCCTGTCTCGCTGCTTTCGATAAGTCTCTAGCCATTTAAAATTTTT
GATGACCTGCTGCGACGCTTTTTTTCTGGCAAGATAGTCTTGTAAATGCGGGCCAAGATCTGCACACTGG
TATTTCGGTTTTTGGGGCCGCGGGCGGCGACGGGGCCCGTGCGTCCCAGCGCACATGTTCGGCGAGGCGG
GGCCTGCGAGCGCGGCCACCGAGAATCGGACGGGGGTAGTCTCAAGCTGGCCGGCCTGCTCTGGTGCCTG
GCCTCGCGCCGCCGTGTATCGCCCCGCCCTGGGCGGCAAGGCTGGCCCGGTCGGCACCAGTTGCGTGAGC
GGAAAGATGGCCGCTTCCCGGCCCTGCTGCAGGGAGCTCAAAATGGAGGACGCGGCGCTCGGGAGAGCGG
GCGGGTGAGTCACCCACACAAAGGAAAAGGGCCTTTCCGTCCTCAGCCGTCGCTTCATGTGACTCCACGG
AGTACCGGGCGCCGTCCAGGCACCTCGATTAGTTCTCGAGCTTTTGGAGTACGTCGTCTTTAGGTTGGGG
GGAGGGGTTTTATGCGATGGAGTTTCCCCACACTGAGTGGGTGGAGACTGAAGTTAGGCCAGCTTGGCAC
TTGATGTAATTCTCCTTGGAATTTGCCCTTTTTGAGTTTGGATCTTGGTTCATTCTCAAGCCTCAGACAG
TGGTTCAAAGTTTTTTTCTTCCATTTCAGGTGTCGTGAGGCTAGCACCGCCACCATGGAAACTCAGGCTG
ATCTCGTATCTCAGGAACCTCAGGCCCTGCTTGACAGTGCTCTTCCTTCAAAAGTTCCTGCCTTTTCCGA
CAAGGACAGCCTGGGGGATGAGATGTTGGCGGCTGCGCTCCTAAAGGCCAAGTCCCAGGAGCTGGTAACC
TTTGAGGATGTAGCTGTGTACTTCATCCGGAAGGAGTGGAAGCGTTTGGAACCTGCTCAGAGGGACCTCT
ATAGAGATGTGATGCTGGAGAATTACGGGAATGTGTTCTCACTGGACTGGATACACGTCTGTTTAACTAC
GCAAAAGGTAATGCTGGCATGGCTTACTGGGACCCTAAGTGTGGCGAAGGGACTCTGCTCCAGTGAACTG
GCGAGTGTGGAACCTCCTGACACCTTCTAGTAATGAACTAGTCCGTAACTTGAAAGTATTTCGATTTCTT
GGCTTTATATATCTTGTGGAAAGGACGACTGTTAGTAACGTCACGAAGGTCGACGCGTTAAGTCGACAAT
CAACCTCTGGATTACAAAATTTGTGAAAGATTGACTGGTATTCTTAACTATGTTGCTCCTTTTACGCTAT
GTGGATACGCTGCTTTAATGCCTTTGTATCATGCTATTGCTTCCCGTATGGCTTTCATTTTCTCCTCCTT
GTATAAATCCTGGTTGCTGTCTCTTTATGAGGAGTTGTGGCCCGTTGTCAGGCAACGTGGCGTGGTGTGC
ACTGTGTTTGCTGACGCAACCCCCACTGGTTGGGGCATTGCCACCACCTGTCAGCTCCTTTCCGGGACTT
TCGCTTTCCCCCTCCCTATTGCCACGGCGGAACTCATCGCCGCCTGCCTTGCCCGCTGCTGGACAGGGGC
TCGGCTGTTGGGCACTGACAATTCCGTGGTGTTGTCGGGGAAATCATCGTCCTTTCCTTGGCTGCTCGCC
TGTGTTGCCACCTGGATTCTGCGCGGGACGTCCTTCTGCTACGTCCCTTCGGCCCTCAATCCAGCGGACC
TTCCTTCCCGCGGCCTGCTGCCGGCTCTGCGGCCTCTTCCGCGTCTTCGCCTTCGCCCTCAGACGAGTCG
GATCTCCCTTTGGGCCGCCTCCCCGCGTCGACTTTAAGACCAATGACTTACAAGGCAGCTGTAGATCTTA
GCCACTTTTTAAAAGAAAAGGGGGGACTGGAAGGGCTAATTCACTCCCAACGAAGACAAGATCTGCTTTT
TGCTTGTACTGGGTCTCTCTGGTTAGACCAGATCTGAGCCTGGGAGCTCTCTGGCTAACTAGGGAACCCA
CTGCTTAAGCCTCAATAAAGCTTGCCTTGAGTGCTTCAAGTAGTGTGTGCCCGTCTGTTGTGTGACTCTG
GTAACTAGAGATCCCTCAGACCCTTTTAGTCAGTGTGGAAAATCTCTAGCAGTACGTATAGTAGTTCATG
TCATCTTATTATTCAGTATTTATAACTTGCAAAGAAATGAATATCAGAGAGTGAGAGGAACTTGTTTATT
GCAGCTTATAATGGTTACAAATAAAGCAATAGCATCACAAATTTCACAAATAAAGCATTTTTTTCACTGC
ATTCTAGTTGTGGTTTGTCCAAACTCATCAATGTATCTTATCATGTCTGGCTCTAGCTATCCCGCCCCTA
ACTCCGCCCATCCCGCCCCTAACTCCGCCCAGTTCCGCCCATTCTCCGCCCCATGGCTGACTAATTTTTT
TTATTTATGCAGAGGCCGAGGCCGCCTCGGCCTCTGAGCTATTCCAGAAGTAGTGAGGAGGCTTTTTTGG
AGGCCTAGGGACGTACCCAATTCGCCCTATAGTGAGTCGTATTACGCGCGCTCACTGGCCGTCGTTTTAC
AACGTCGTGACTGGGAAAACCCTGGCGTTACCCAACTTAATCGCCTTGCAGCACATCCCCCTTTCGCCAG
CTGGCGTAATAGCGAAGAGGCCCGCACCGATCGCCCTTCCCAACAGTTGCGCAGCCTGAATGGCGAATGG
G
[124 nt withheld, positions 6092-6215]
C
[91 nt withheld, positions 6217-6307]
A
[49 nt withheld, positions 6309-6357]
CCTTTGACGTTGGAGTCCACGTTCTTT
[37 nt withheld, positions 6385-6421]
ACCCTATCTCGGTCTATTCTTTTGATTTATAAGGGATTTTGCCGATTTCGGCCTATTGGTTAAAAAATGA
GCTGATTTAACAAAAATTTAACGCGAATTTTAACAAAATATTAACGCTTACAATTTAGGTGGCACTTTTC
GGGGAAATGTGCGCGGAACCCCTATTTGTTTATTTTTCTAAATACATTCAAATATGTATCCGCTCATGAG
ACAATAACCCTGATAAATGCTTCAATAATATTGAAAAAGGAAGAGTATGAGTATTCAACATTTCCGTGTC
GCCCTTATTCCCTTTTTTGCGGCATTTTGCCTTCCTGTTTTTGCTCACCCAGAAACGCTGGTGAAAGTAA
AAGATGCTGAAGATCAGTTGGGTGCACGAGTGGGTTACATCGAACTGGATCTCAACAGCGGTAAGATCCT
TGAGAGTTTTCGCCCCGAAGAACGTTTTCCAATGATGAGCACTTTTAAAGTTCTGCTATGTGGCGCGGTA
TTATCCCGTATTGACGCCGGGCAAGAGCAACTCGGTCGCCGCATACACTATTCTCAGAATGACTTGGTTG
AGTACTCACCAGTCACAGAAAAGCATCTTACGGATGGCATGACAGTAAGAGAATTATGCAGTGCTGCCAT
AACCATGAGTGATAACACTGCGGCCAACTTACTTCTGACAACGATCGGAGGACCGAAGGAGCTAACCGCT
TTTTTGCACAACATGGGGGATCATGTAACTCGCCTTGATCGTTGGGAACCGGAGCTGAATGAAGCCATAC
CAAACGACGAGCGTGACACCACGATGCCTGTAGCAATGGCAACAACGTTGCGCAAACTATTAACTGGCGA
ACTACTTACTCTAGCTTCCCGGCAACAATTAATAGACTGGATGGAGGCGGATAAAGTTGCAGGACCACTT
CTGCGCTCGGCCCTTCCGGCTGGCTGGTTTATTGCTGATAAATCTGGAGCCGGTGAGCGTGGGTCTCGCG
GTATCATTGCAGCACTGGGGCCAGATGGTAAGCCCTCCCGTATCGTAGTTATCTACACGACGGGGAGTCA
GGCAACTATGGATGAACGAAATAGACAGATCGCTGAGATAGGTGCCTCACTGATTAAGCATTGGTAACTG
TCAGACCAAGTTTACTCATATATACTTTAGATTGATTTAAAACTTCATTTTTAATTTAAAAGGATCTAGG
TGAAGATCCTTTTTGATAATCTCATGACCAAAATCCCTTAACGTGAGTTTTCGTTCCACTGAGCGTCAGA
CCCCGTAGAAAAGATCAAAGGATCTTCTTGAGATCCTTTTTTTCTGCGCGTAATCTGCTGCTTGCAAACA
AAAAAACCACCGCTACCAGCGGTGGTTTGTTTGCCGGATCAAGAGCTACCAACTCTTTTTCCGAAGGTAA
CTGGCTTCAGCAGAGCGCAGATACCAAATACTGTTCTTCTAGTGTAGCCGTAGTTAGGCCACCACTTCAA
GAACTCTGTAGCACCGCCTACATACCTCGCTCTGCTAATCCTGTTACCAGTGGCTGCTGCCAGTGGCGAT
AAGTCGTGTCTTACCGGGTTGGACTCAAGACGATAGTTACCGGATAAGGCGCAGCGGTCGGGCTGAACGG
GGGGTTCGTGCACACAGCCCAGCTTGGAGCGAACGACCTACACCGAACTGAGATACCTACAGCGTGAGCT
ATGAGAAAGCGCCACGCTTCCCGAAGGGAGAAAGGCGGACAGGTATCCGGTAAGCGGCAGGGTCGGAACA
GGAGAGCGCACGAGGGAGCTTCCAGGGGGAAACGCCTGGTATCTTTATAGTCCTGTCGGGTTTCGCCACC
TCTGACTTGAGCGTCGATTTTTGTGATGCTCGTCAGGGGGGCGGAGCCTATGGAAAAACGCCAGCAACGC
GGCCTTTTTACGGTTCCTGGCCTTTTGCTGGCCTTTTGCTCACATGTTCTTTCCTGCGTTATCCCCTGAT
TCTGTGGATAACCGTATTACCGCCTTTGAGTGAGCTGATACCGCTCGCCGCAGCCGAACGACCGAGCGCA
GCGAGTCAGTGAGCGAGGAAGCGGAAGAGCGCCCAATACGCAAACCGCCTCTCCCCGCGCGTTGGCCGAT
TCATTAATGCAGCTGGCACGACAGGTTTCCCGACTGGAAAGCGGGCAGTGAGCGCAACGCAATTAATGTG
AGTTAGCTCACTCATTAGGCACCCCAGGCTTTACACTTTATGCTTCCGGCTCGTATGTTGTGTGGAATTG
TGAGCGGATAACAATTTCACACAGGAAACAGCTATGACCATGATTACGCCAAGCGCGCAATTAACCCTCA
CTAAAGGGAACAAAAGCTGGAGCTGCAAGC
Features (pLannotate 1.2.2; 31 found; start..end, strand, type, name):
      5..231     +  promoter       RSV promoter: Rous sarcoma virus enhancer/promoter
    232..412     +  LTR            5' LTR (truncated): truncated 5' long terminal repeat (LTR) from HIV-1
    459..584     +  misc_feature   HIV-1 Ψ: packaging signal of human immunodeficiency virus type 1
    568..931     +  CDS            HIV-1 gag (fragment): gag protein from human immunodeficiency virus 1; gag
   1077..1310    +  misc_feature   RRE: The Rev response element (RRE) of HIV-1 allows for Rev-dependent mRNA export from the nucleus to the cytoplasm.
   1687..1713    +  CDS            Rev (fragment): human immunodeficiency virus 1 (HIV-1) Rev protein; rev; enhances nuclear export of unspliced and incompletely spliced viral mRNAs
   1720..1743    +  promoter       SV40 promoter (fragment): SV40 early promoter
   1744..1815    +  promoter       SV40 promoter (fragment): SV40 enhancer and early promoter
   1839..1974    +  rep_origin     SV40 ori: SV40 origin of replication
   2020..2616    +  CDS            PuroR (fragment): puromycin N-acetyltransferase; pac from Streptomyces; confers resistance to puromycin
   2665..2782    +  misc_feature   cPPT/CTS: central polypurine tract and central termination sequence of HIV-1
   2847..2913    +  CDS            small t antigen (fragment): SV40 (simian virus 40) small t antigen
   2920..4098    +  promoter       EF-1α promoter: strong constitutive promoter for human elongation factor EF-1α
   4115..4387    +  CDS            ZNF3 (fragment): ZNF3_HUMAN - Also known as KOX25. Experimental evidence at protein level: Swiss-Prot protein existence level 1. Involved in cell differentiation and/or proliferation. From Homo sapiens (Human).
   4523..4576    +  promoter       U6 promoter (fragment): RNA polymerase III promoter for human U6 snRNA
   4618..5206    +  misc_feature   WPRE: woodchuck hepatitis virus posttranscriptional regulatory element
   5257..5276    +  misc_feature   cPPT/CTS (fragment): central polypurine tract and central termination sequence of HIV-1
   5278..5511    +  LTR            3' LTR (ΔU3): self-inactivating 3' long terminal repeat (LTR) from HIV-1
   5589..5710    +  polyA_signal   SV40 poly(A) signal: SV40 polyadenylation signal
   5750..5885    +  rep_origin     SV40 ori: SV40 origin of replication
   5906..5924    -  promoter       T7 promoter: promoter for bacteriophage T7 RNA polymerase
   5932..6087    +  CDS            lacZα (fragment): LacZα fragment of β-galactosidase; lacZ fragment
   6092..6520    +  rep_origin     f1 ori (sequence partly withheld): f1 bacteriophage origin of replication; arrow indicates direction of (+) strand synthesis
   6573..6677    +  promoter       AmpR promoter: bla
   6678..7538    +  CDS            AmpR: β-lactamase; bla; confers resistance to ampicillin, carbenicillin, and related antibiotics
   7709..8297    +  rep_origin     ori: high-copy-number ColE1/pMB1/pBR322/pUC origin of replication
   8480..8572    +  CDS            lacI (fragment): lac repressor; lacI; The lac repressor binds to the lac operator to inhibit transcription in E. coli. This inhibition can be relieved by adding lactose or isopropyl-β-D-thiogalactopyranoside (IPTG).
   8585..8606    +  protein_bind   CAP binding site: CAP binding activates transcription in the presence of cAMP. E. coli catabolite activator protein
   8621..8651    +  promoter       lac promoter: promoter for the E. coli lac operon
   8659..8675    +  protein_bind   lac operator: The lac repressor binds to the lac operator to inhibit transcription in E. coli. This inhibition can be relieved by adding lactose or isopropyl-β-D-thiogalactopyranoside (IPTG). lac repressor encoded by lacI
   8720..8738    +  promoter       T3 promoter: promoter for bacteriophage T3 RNA polymerase
