[The description below was written by a language model from this plasmid's Addgene catalogue record and pLannotate feature annotations shown in this document.]
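Description:
TFORF0402 is a third-generation-style, self-inactivating lentiviral expression plasmid built on the pLX_TRC317 backbone for constitutive overexpression of the human zinc-finger transcription factor ZNF3 in mammalian cells. In bacteria it is maintained through a high-copy ColE1/pUC-type origin and selected with ampicillin via the β-lactamase gene. An f1 origin and remnants of a lac/T7/T3 cloning region are also present in the backbone. The depositor notes a risk of recombination, which is common for plasmids carrying LTR repeats.

The viral portion begins with an RSV promoter fused to a truncated HIV-1 5' LTR, which drives Tat-independent transcription of the genomic RNA in packaging cells. This is followed by the Ψ packaging signal with a partial gag sequence, the Rev response element for nuclear export of unspliced RNA, and a cPPT/CTS element that aids nuclear import of the provirus. An SV40 early promoter drives a puromycin N-acetyltransferase cassette for selecting transduced cells. Downstream, the EF-1α promoter drives the ZNF3 ORF, a short insert of about 500 bp that corresponds to a specific annotated transcript isoform and was made by gene synthesis. The WPRE follows to enhance transcript stability and expression, and the ΔU3 3' LTR inactivates the viral promoter after integration.

According to the record, the construct carries a unique 24-bp barcode. The feature table does not annotate it, so its exact position is not stated. The barcode allows this ORF to be identified by sequencing when the plasmid is used as one member of a pooled transcription factor overexpression library, for example in screens of directed cell differentiation.
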