Addgene plasmid #141604: TFORF0402
Purpose: Lentiviral vector for overexpressing the ZNF3 transcription factor ORF with a unique 24-bp barcode. Barcodes facilitate identification of transcription factors in pooled screens.
Depositing lab: Feng Zhang. Depositing organization: Broad Institute. Publication: A transcription factor atlas of directed differentiation. Joung J, Ma S, Tay T, Geiger-Schuller KR, Kirchgatterer PC, Verdine VK, Guo B, Arias-Garcia MA, Allen WE, Singh A, Kuksenko O, Abudayyeh OO, Gootenberg JS, Fu Z, Macrae RK, Buenrostro JD, Regev A, Zhang F. Cell. 2023 Jan 5;186(1):209-229.e26. doi: 10.1016/j.cell.2022.11.026. PubMed 36608654.
Backbone
  Vector backbone: pLX_TRC317
  Backbone manufacturer: Broad Institute Genetic Perturbation Platform
  Backbone size w/o insert (bp): 8264
  Vector type: Mammalian Expression, Lentiviral
  Selectable markers: Puromycin
Growth in bacteria
  Bacterial resistance: Ampicillin, 100 μg/mL
  Growth temperature: 37°C
  Growth strain: NEB Stable
  Copy number: High Copy
Gene/Insert
  Gene/Insert name: ZNF3
  Species: H. sapiens (human)
  Insert size (bp): 497
  Entrez Gene: ZNF3 (a.k.a. A8-51, HF.12, KOX25, PP838, Zfp113)
  Promoter: EF1a
  Cloning method: Unknown
  Sequencing primers: 5′ GGGTGGAGACTGAAGTTAGGCCAG; 3′ CACATAGCGTAAAAGGAGCAACATAG
Terms and licenses: Academic/Nonprofit Terms; Industry Terms: Not Available to Industry
Depositor comments: NM_017715,ENST00000413658 . The transcription factor ORF portion of this plasmid was synthesized by Genewiz. Please test multiple small colonies in case of plasmid recombination. To make this collection available in a timely manner, a portion of this collection was not fully sequenced by Addgene. If an Addgene verified full plasmid sequence is not available, please contact us prior to placing an order to request the full sequence.
How to cite: TFORF0402 was a gift from Feng Zhang (Addgene plasmid # 141604 ; http://n2t.net/addgene:141604 ; RRID:Addgene_141604)
