>Addgene plasmid #141604 | TFORF0402 | depositor partial sequence | sequence record 276949 | Insert
ACCGCCACCATGGAAACTCAGGCTGATCTCGTATCTCAGGAACCTCAGGCCCTGCTTGACAGTGCTCTTC
CTTCAAAAGTTCCTGCCTTTTCCGACAAGGACAGCCTGGGGGATGAGATGTTGGCGGCTGCGCTCCTAAA
GGCCAAGTCCCAGGAGCTGGTAACCTTTGAGGATGTAGCTGTGTACTTCATCCGGAAGGAGTGGAAGCGT
TTGGAACCTGCTCAGAGGGACCTCTATAGAGATGTGATGCTGGAGAATTACGGGAATGTGTTCTCACTGG
ACTGGATACACGTCTGTTTAACTACGCAAAAGGTAATGCTGGCATGGCTTACTGGGACCCTAAGTGTGGC
GAAGGGACTCTGCTCCAGTGAACTGGCGAGTGTGGAACCTCCTGACACCTTCTAGTAATGAACTAGTCCG
TAACTTGAAAGTATTTCGATTTCTTGGCTTTATATATCTTGTGGAAAGGACGACTGTTAGTAACGTCACG
AAGGTCG
