>Addgene plasmid #141604 | TFORF0402 | depositor partial sequence | sequence record 276950 | Barcode
CTGTTAGTAACGTCACGAAGGTCG
